>Addgene plasmid #224201 | AiP15579 - pAAV-AiE0780m-minBG-CoChR-EGFP-WPRE3-BGHpA (Alias: CN5579) | addgene full sequence | sequence record 446874 | Addgene NGS Result
CCTGCAGGCAGCTGCGCGCTCGCTCGCTCACTGAGGCCGCCCGGGCGTCGGGCGACCTTTGGTCGCCCGG
CCTCAGTGAGCGAGCGAGCGCGCAGAGAGGGAGTGGCCAACTCCATCACTAGGGGTTCCTGCGGCCGCAC
GCGTTGTTTCACAAACTACAGGTTCACTGGAGCACAGCCATGCCAACATGGCATCTAAGGCTGGTATGAC
CTCGAGACCCCTCCAGCACTCCTTCGTTCAGCCATAGAACAAGGAGACACAGATAAAGTCTGGAGCCGGG
CCCAGGTACCTGAGGCTCAGAGATGAGCCCGCAGCGAAGCTGACAACTGACTCATTCCTCCGACACTCTC
CCACCCTCCCAGCTAAGGAGGTGTCTGATGTGAACATGTTCTGCCTCTTTGTTGCCTGCTGTTGGGGGCG
AGGGCTTTGGGTGGATTTTGAAGAGCAATTATGCTTATTACTGGTTAGGATTTCTCTGTTTGCTGAGTGC
ATTAACTTTTAGCGCTTCCCATCACTCATTCTTCTTCACACCCTCTTGTCAGTTACAAATGTGCAGGTGG
AGAGCCACGAAAAAACCCTGCAGCAACGGCAACAGAAATCACAGCAACAACAACAAATGAACAGAAAGGA
TAGAAAGCAGATACTCAAAGATGGAGAAAAAGATACTCCCGAGAGGCTGAGCTCGGGCTGGGCATAAAAG
TCAGGGCAGAGCCATCTATTGCTTACATTTGCTTCTGGGATCCGCCACCATGCTGGGAAACGGCAGCGCC
ATTGTGCCTATCGACCAGTGCTTTTGCCTGGCTTGGACCGACAGCCTGGGAAGCGATACAGAGCAGCTGG
TGGCCAACATCCTCCAGTGGTTCGCCTTCGGCTTCAGCATCCTGATCCTGATGTTCTACGCCTACCAGAC
TTGGAGAGCCACTTGCGGTTGGGAGGAGGTCTACGTCTGTTGCGTCGAGCTGACCAAGGTCATCATCGAG
TTCTTCCACGAGTTCGACGACCCCAGCATGCTGTACCTGGCTAACGGACACCGAGTCCAGTGGCTGAGAT
ACGCAGAGTGGCTGCTGACTTGTCCCGTCATCCTGATCCACCTGAGCAACCTGACCGGCCTGAAGGACGA
CTACAGCAAGCGGACCATGAGGCTGCTGGTGTCAGACGTGGGAACCATCGTGTGGGGAGCTACAAGCGCC
ATGAGCACAGGCTACGTCAAGGTCATCTTCTTCGTGCTGGGTTGCATCTACGGCGCCAACACCTTCTTCC
ACGCCGCCAAGGTGTATATCGAGAGCTACCACGTGGTGCCAAAGGGCAGACCTAGAACCGTCGTGCGGAT
CATGGCTTGGCTGTTCTTCCTGTCTTGGGGCATGTTCCCCGTGCTGTTCGTCGTGGGACCAGAAGGATTC
GACGCCATCAGCGTGTACGGCTCTACCATTGGCCACACCATCATCGACCTCATGAGCAAGAATTGTTGGG
GCCTGCTGGGACACTATCTGAGAGTGCTGATCCACCAGCACATCATCATCTACGGCGACATCCGGAAGAA
GACCAAGATCAACGTGGCCGGCGAGGAGATGGAAGTGGAGACCATGGTGGACCAGGAGGACGAGGAGACA
GTGGCGGCACCGGTAGTAGCAGTGAGCAAGGGCGAGGAGCTGTTCACCGGGGTGGTGCCCATCCTGGTCG
AGCTGGACGGCGACGTAAACGGCCACAAGTTCAGCGTGTCCGGCGAGGGCGAGGGCGATGCCACCTACGG
CAAGCTGACCCTGAAGTTCATTTGCACCACCGGCAAGCTGCCCGTGCCCTGGCCCACCCTCGTGACCACC
CTGACCTACGGCGTGCAGTGCTTCAGCCGCTACCCCGACCACATGAAGCAGCACGACTTCTTCAAGTCCG
CCATGCCCGAAGGCTACGTCCAGGAGCGCACCATCTTCTTCAAGGACGACGGCAACTACAAGACCCGCGC
CGAGGTGAAGTTCGAGGGCGACACCCTGGTGAACCGCATCGAGCTGAAGGGCATCGACTTCAAGGAGGAC
GGCAACATCCTGGGGCACAAGCTGGAGTACAACTACAACAGCCACAACGTCTATATCATGGCCGACAAGC
AGAAGAACGGCATCAAGGTGAACTTCAAGATCCGCCACAACATCGAGGACGGCAGCGTGCAGCTCGCCGA
CCACTACCAGCAGAACACCCCCATCGGCGACGGCCCCGTGCTGCTGCCCGACAACCACTACCTGAGCACC
CAGTCCGCCCTGAGCAAAGACCCCAACGAGAAGCGCGATCACATGGTCCTGCTGGAGTTCGTGACCGCCG
CCGGGATCACTCTCGGCATGGACGAGCTGTACAAGTAAGAATTCGATATCATAATCAACCTCTGGATTAC
AAAATTTGTGAAAGATTGACTGGTATTCTTAACTATGTTGCTCCTTTTACGCTATGTGGATACGCTGCTT
TAATGCCTTTGTATCATGCTATTGCTTCCCGTATGGCTTTCATTTTCTCCTCCTTGTATAAATCCTGGTT
AGTTCTTGCCACGGCGGAACTCATCGCCGCCTGCCTTGCCCGCTGCTGGACAGGGGCTCGGCTGTTGGGC
ACTGACAATTCCGTGGCTCGAGAGATCTTCGACTGTGCCTTCTAGTTGCCAGCCATCTGTTGTTTGCCCC
TCCCCCGTGCCTTCCTTGACCCTGGAAGGTGCCACTCCCACTGTCCTTTCCTAATAAAATGAGGAAATTG
CATCGCATTGTCTGAGTAGGTGTCATTCTATTCTGGGGGGTGGGGTGGGGCAGGACAGCAAGGGGGAGGA
TTGGGAAGACAATAGCAGGCATGAGATCTCACGTGCGGACCGAGCGGCCGCAGGAACCCCTAGTGATGGA
GTTGGCCACTCCCTCTCTGCGCGCTCGCTCGCTCACTGAGGCCGGGCGACCAAAGGTCGCCCGACGCCCG
GGCTTTGCCCGGGCGGCCTCAGTGAGCGAGCGAGCGCGCAGCTGCCTGCAGGGGCGCCTGATGCGGTATT
TTCTCCTTACGCATCTGTGCGGTATTTCACACCGCATA
[95 nt withheld, positions 3049-3143]
T
[46 nt withheld, positions 3145-3190]
C
[141 nt withheld, positions 3192-3332]
CCTTTGACGTTGGAGTCCACGTTCTTT
[37 nt withheld, positions 3360-3396]
ACTCTATCTCGGGCTATTCTTTTGATTTATAAGGGATTTTGCCGATTTCGGTCTATTGGTTAAAAAATGA
GCTGATTTAACAAAAATTTAACGCGAATTTTAACAAAATATTAACGTTTACAATTTTATGGTGCACTCTC
AGTACAATCTGCTCTGATGCCGCATAGTTAAGCCAGCCCCGACACCCGCCAACACCCGCTGACGCGCCCT
GACGGGCTTGTCTGCTCCCGGCATCCGCTTACAGACAAGCTGTGACCGTCTCCGGGAGCTGCATGTGTCA
GAGGTTTTCACCGTCATCACCGAAACGCGCGAGACGAAAGGGCCTCGTGATACGCCTATTTTTATAGGTT
AATGTCATGATAATAATGGTTTCTTAGACGTCAGGTGGCACTTTTCGGGGAAATGTGCGCGGAACCCCTA
TTTGTTTATTTTTCTAAATACATTCAAATATGTATCCGCTCATGAGACAATAACCCTGATAAATGCTTCA
ATAATATTGAAAAAGGAAGAGTATGAGTATTCAACATTTCCGTGTCGCCCTTATTCCCTTTTTTGCGGCA
TTTTGCCTTCCTGTTTTTGCTCACCCAGAAACGCTGGTGAAAGTAAAAGATGCTGAAGATCAGTTGGGTG
CACGAGTGGGTTACATCGAACTGGATCTCAACAGCGGTAAGATCCTTGAGAGTTTTCGCCCCGAAGAACG
TTTTCCAATGATGAGCACTTTTAAAGTTCTGCTATGTGGCGCGGTATTATCCCGTATTGACGCCGGGCAA
GAGCAACTCGGTCGCCGCATACACTATTCTCAGAATGACTTGGTTGAGTACTCACCAGTCACAGAAAAGC
ATCTTACGGATGGCATGACAGTAAGAGAATTATGCAGTGCTGCCATAACCATGAGTGATAACACTGCGGC
CAACTTACTTCTGACAACGATCGGAGGACCGAAGGAGCTAACCGCTTTTTTGCACAACATGGGGGATCAT
GTAACTCGCCTTGATCGTTGGGAACCGGAGCTGAATGAAGCCATACCAAACGACGAGCGTGACACCACGA
TGCCTGTAGCAATGGCAACAACGTTGCGCAAACTATTAACTGGCGAACTACTTACTCTAGCTTCCCGGCA
ACAATTAATAGACTGGATGGAGGCGGATAAAGTTGCAGGACCACTTCTGCGCTCGGCCCTTCCGGCTGGC
TGGTTTATTGCTGATAAATCTGGAGCCGGTGAGCGTGGGTCTCGCGGTATCATTGCAGCACTGGGGCCAG
ATGGTAAGCCCTCCCGTATCGTAGTTATCTACACGACGGGGAGTCAGGCAACTATGGATGAACGAAATAG
ACAGATCGCTGAGATAGGTGCCTCACTGATTAAGCATTGGTAACTGTCAGACCAAGTTTACTCATATATA
CTTTAGATTGATTTAAAACTTCATTTTTAATTTAAAAGGATCTAGGTGAAGATCCTTTTTGATAATCTCA
TGACCAAAATCCCTTAACGTGAGTTTTCGTTCCACTGAGCGTCAGACCCCGTAGAAAAGATCAAAGGATC
TTCTTGAGATCCTTTTTTTCTGCGCGTAATCTGCTGCTTGCAAACAAAAAAACCACCGCTACCAGCGGTG
GTTTGTTTGCCGGATCAAGAGCTACCAACTCTTTTTCCGAAGGTAACTGGCTTCAGCAGAGCGCAGATAC
CAAATACTGTTCTTCTAGTGTAGCCGTAGTTAGGCCACCACTTCAAGAACTCTGTAGCACCGCCTACATA
CCTCGCTCTGCTAATCCTGTTACCAGTGGCTGCTGCCAGTGGCGATAAGTCGTGTCTTACCGGGTTGGAC
TCAAGACGATAGTTACCGGATAAGGCGCAGCGGTCGGGCTGAACGGGGGGTTCGTGCACACAGCCCAGCT
TGGAGCGAACGACCTACACCGAACTGAGATACCTACAGCGTGAGCTATGAGAAAGCGCCACGCTTCCCGA
AGGGAGAAAGGCGGACAGGTATCCGGTAAGCGGCAGGGTCGGAACAGGAGAGCGCACGAGGGAGCTTCCA
GGGGGAAACGCCTGGTATCTTTATAGTCCTGTCGGGTTTCGCCACCTCTGACTTGAGCGTCGATTTTTGT
GATGCTCGTCAGGGGGGCGGAGCCTATGGAAAAACGCCAGCAACGCGGCCTTTTTACGGTTCCTGGCCTT
TTGCTGGCCTTTTGCTCACATGT
Features (pLannotate 1.2.2; 15 found; start..end, strand, type, name):
     12..39      +  repeat_region  AAV2 ITR (fragment): inverted terminal repeat of adeno-associated virus serotype 2 inverted
     68..95      +  repeat_region  AAV2 ITR (fragment): inverted terminal repeat of adeno-associated virus serotype 2 inverted
    750..1613    +  CDS            CoChR: high-photocurrent channelrhodopsin from Chloromonas oogama (Shemesh et al., 2017)
   1632..2348    +  CDS            EGFP: the original enhanced GFP (Yang et al., 1996) mammalian codon-optimized
   2363..2520    +  misc_feature   WPRE (fragment): woodchuck hepatitis virus posttranscriptional regulatory element
   2526..2606    +  misc_feature   WPRE (fragment): woodchuck hepatitis virus posttranscriptional regulatory element
   2623..2734    +  polyA_signal   bGH poly(A) signal: bovine growth hormone polyadenylation signal
   2852..2992    +  repeat_region  AAV2 ITR: inverted terminal repeat of adeno-associated virus serotype 2 inverted
   2997..3048    -  misc_feature   bom (fragment): basis of mobility region from pBR322
   3067..3522    +  rep_origin     f1 ori (sequence partly withheld): f1 bacteriophage origin of replication; arrow indicates direction of (+) strand synthesis
   3523..3572    -  misc_feature   bom (fragment): basis of mobility region from pBR322
   3674..3709    -  CDS            rop (fragment): Rop protein, which maintains plasmids at low copy number; rop
   3804..3908    +  promoter       AmpR promoter: bla
   3909..4769    +  CDS            AmpR: β-lactamase; bla; confers resistance to ampicillin, carbenicillin, and related antibiotics
   4940..5528    +  rep_origin     ori: high-copy-number ColE1/pMB1/pBR322/pUC origin of replication
