[The description below was written by a language model from this plasmid's Addgene catalogue record and pLannotate feature annotations shown in this document.]
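Description:
AiP15579 - pAAV-AiE0780m-minBG-CoChR-EGFP-WPRE3-BGHpA (alias CN5579) is a recombinant AAV transfer plasmid of about 5.6 kb, built to deliver an optogenetic actuator to a defined striatal cell type. It is propagated in E. coli through a high-copy ColE1/pUC-type origin and selected with ampicillin via the bla gene and its promoter. An f1 phage origin and small remnants of pBR322 bom and rop sequences are also present in the backbone. The expression cassette lies between AAV2 inverted terminal repeats, which are the cis elements needed for replication and packaging of the genome into AAV capsids. The right ITR is annotated in full, while the left one is detected only as short fragments in the sequencing result. This is common for these repeat structures, and the record lists a recombination-deficient growth strain.

According to the name and stated purpose, transcription is controlled by AiE0780m, an enhancer designed to drive expression in striatal D1 medium spiny neurons, paired with a minimal beta-globin promoter (minBG). Neither element is picked up by the automated annotation, but they presumably occupy the unannotated region upstream of the coding sequence. The payload is CoChR, a high-photocurrent channelrhodopsin from Chloromonas oogama, followed closely by EGFP. The construct name suggests a fusion that lets light-sensitive cells be identified by fluorescence. Downstream is WPRE3, a shortened woodchuck posttranscriptional regulatory element that appears in the table as two WPRE fragments and enhances transcript expression while saving packaging space, followed by the bovine growth hormone polyadenylation signal. The construct belongs to an enhancer AAV toolbox for accessing and perturbing striatal cell types. It is suited to light-driven activation of D1 MSNs without relying on recombinase driver lines.
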