Addgene plasmid #224201: AiP15579 - pAAV-AiE0780m-minBG-CoChR-EGFP-WPRE3-BGHpA (Alias: CN5579)
Purpose: AiE0780m is an enhancer sequence, designed to drive AAV-mediated transgene expression in striatal D1 MSNs
Depositing lab: Allen Institute for Brain Science & Jonathan Ting. Depositing organization: Allen Institute. Publication: Enhancer AAV toolbox for accessing and perturbing striatal cell types and circuits. Hunker AC, Wirthlin ME, Gill G, Johansen NJ, Hooper M, Omstead V, Vargas S, Lerma MN, Taskin N, Weed N, Laird WD, Bishaw YM, Bendrick JL, Gore BB, Ben-Simon Y, Opitz-Araya X, Martinez RA, Way SW, Thyagarajan B, Otto S, Sanchez REA, Alexander JR, Amaya A, Amster A, Arbuckle J, Ayala A, Baker PM, Barcelli T, Barta S, Bertagnolli D, Bielstein C, Bishwakarma P, Bowlus J, Boyer G, Brouner K, Casian B, Casper T, Chakka AB, Chakrabarty R, Chong P, Clark M, Colbert K, Daniel S, Dawe T, Departee M, DiValentin P, Donadio NP, Dotson NI, Dwivedi D, Egdorf T, Fliss T, Gary A, Goldy J, Grasso C, Groce EL, Gudsnuk K, Han W, Haradon Z, Hastings S, Helback O, Ho WV, Huang C, Johnson T, Jones DL, Juneau Z, Kenney J, Leibly M, Li S, Liang E, Loeffler H, Lusk NA, Madigan Z, Malloy J, Malone J, McCue R, Melchor J, Mich JK, Moosman S, Morin E, Naidoo R, Newman D, Ngo K, Nguyen K, Oster AL, Ouellette B, Oyama AA, Pena N, Pham T, Phillips E, Pom C, Potekhina L, Ransford S, Ray PL, Reding M, Rette DF, Reynoldson C, Rimorin C, Sigler AR, Rocha DB, Ronellenfitch K, Ruiz A, Sawyer L, Sevigny JP, Shapovalova NV, Shepard N, Shulga L, Soliman S, Staats B, Taormina MJ, Tieu M, Wang Y, Wilkes J, Wood T, Zhou T, Williford A, Dee N, Mollenkopf T, Ng L, Esposito L, Kalmbach BE, Yao S, Ariza J, Collman F, Mufti S, Smith K, Waters J, Ersing I, Patrick M, Zeng H, Lein ES, Kojima Y, Horwitz G, Owen SF, Levi BP, Daigle TL, Tasic B, Bakken TE, Ting JT. Neuron. 2025 May 21;113(10):1507-1524.e17. doi: 10.1016/j.neuron.2025.04.035. PubMed 40403704.
Backbone
  Vector backbone: rAAV
  Vector type: AAV
Growth in bacteria
  Bacterial resistance: Ampicillin, 100 μg/mL
  Growth temperature: 30°C
  Growth strain: NEB Stable
  Copy number: High Copy
Gene/Insert
  Gene/Insert name: CoChR-EGFP
  Species: Synthetic
  Cloning method: Restriction Enzyme; 5′ cloning site unknown (unknown if destroyed)
Terms and licenses: Academic/Nonprofit Terms; Industry Terms: Not Available to Industry
Depositor comments: Allen Institute plasmid alias: CN5579 . This work supported by NIH BRAIN Initiative grant UF1MH128339.
How to cite: AiP15579 - pAAV-AiE0780m-minBG-CoChR-EGFP-WPRE3-BGHpA (Alias: CN5579) was a gift from Allen Institute for Brain Science & Jonathan Ting (Addgene plasmid # 224201 ; http://n2t.net/addgene:224201 ; RRID:Addgene_224201)
